>Addgene plasmid #24784 | pTACT13 | depositor full sequence | sequence record 11503 | Author sequence
CAGATCTTTAAATCTAGATATCCATGGATCCAGCTGCAGAATTCGAGCTCGGTACCATCAAGCTTATTTT
AATTATACTCTATCAATGATAGAGTGTCAATATTTTTTTTAGTTTTTCATGAACTCGAGGGGATCTGGCT
GAGCTCCACCGCGGTGGCGGCCGCTCTAGACGACACATGCCCAGACACTGCGGAAATGCCACCTTCAGGC
CGTCGCGTCGGTCCCGAATTGGCCGTGAACGACCGCCGGATAAGGGTTTCGGCGGTGCGCTTGATGCGGG
TGGACGCCCGAAGTTGTGGTTGACTACACGAGCACTGCCGGGCCCAGCGCCTGCAGTCTGACCTAATTCA
GGATGCGCCCAAACATGCATGGATGCGTTGAGATGAGGATGAGGGAAGCAAGAATGGATCCAAATAAAAA
ACTAGTTTGACAAAATAACTCTATCAATGATAGAGTGTCAACAAAAATTAGGAATTAATGATGTCTAGAT
TAGATAAAAGTAAAGTGATTAACAGCGCATTAGAGCTGCTTAATGAGGTCGGAATCGAAGGTTTAACAAC
CCGTAAACTCGCCCAGAAGCTAGGTGTAGAGCAGCCTACATTGTATTGGCATGTAAAAAATAAGCGGGCT
TTGCTCGACGCCTTAGCCATTGAGATGTTAGATAGGCACCATACTCACTTTTGCCCTTTAGAAGGGGAAA
GCTGGCAAGATTTTTTACGTAATAACGCTAAAAGTTTTAGATGTGCTTTACTAAGTCATCGCGATGGAGC
AAAAGTACATTTAGGTACACGGCCTACAGAAAAACAGTATGAAACTCTCGAAAATCAATTAGCCTTTTTA
TGCCAACAAGGTTTTTCACTAGAGAATGCATTATATGCACTCAGCGCTGTGGGGCATTTTACTTTAGGTT
GCGTATTGGAAGATCAAGAGCATCAAGTCGCTAAAGAAGAAAGGGAAACACCTACTACTGATAGTATGCC
GCCATTATTACGACAAGCTATCGAATTATTTGATCACCAAGGTGCAGAGCCAGCCTTCTTATTCGGCCTT
GAATTGATCATATGCGGATTAGAAAAACAACTTAAATGTGAAAGTGGGTCTTAAAAGCAGCATAACCTTT
TTCCGTGATGGTAACTTCACGGTAACCAAGATGTCGAGTTATCGATACCGTCGACGTAGTTAACTAGCGT
ACGATCGACTGCCAGGCATCAAATAAAACGAAAGGCTCAGTCGAAAGACTGGGCCTTTCGTTTTATCTGT
TGTTTGTCCGGCCATCATGGCCGCGGTGATCAGCTAGCCAACAAAGCGACGTTGTGTCTCAAAATCTCTG
ATGTTACATTGCACAAGATAAAAATATATCATCATGAACAATAAAACTGTCTGCTTACATAAACAGTAAT
ACAAGGGGTGTTATGAGCCATATTCAACGGGAAACGTCTTGCTCGAGGCCGCGATTAAATTCCAACATGG
ATGCTGATTTATATGGGTATAAATGGGCTCGCGATAATGTCGGGCAATCAGGTGCGACAATCTATCGCTT
GTATGGGAAGCCCCATGCGCCAGAGTTGTTTCTGAAACATGGCAAAGGTAGCGTTGCCAATGATGTTACA
GATGAGATGGTCAGACTAAACTGGCTGACGGAATTTATGCCTCTTCCGACCATCAAGCATTTTATCCGTA
CTCCTGATGATGCATGGTTACTCACCACTGCGATCCCCGGGAAAACAGCATTCCAGGTATTAGAAGAATA
TCCTGATTCAGGTGAAAATATTGTTGATGCGCTGGCAGTGTTCCTGCGCCGGTTGCATTCGATTCCTGTT
TGTAATTGTCCTTTTAACAGCGATCGCGTATTTCGTCTCGCTCAGGCGCAATCACGAATGAATAACGGTT
TGGTTGATGCGAGTGATTTTGATGACGAGCGTAATGGCTGGCCTGTTGAACAAGTCTGGAAAGAAATGCA
TAATCTTTTGCCATTCTCACCGGATTCAGTCGTCACTCATGGTGATTTCTCACTTGATAACCTTATTTTT
GACGAGGGGAAATTAATAGGTTGTATTGATGTTGGACGAGTCGGAATCGCAGACCGATACCAGGATCTTG
CCATCCTATGGAACTGCCTCGGTGAGTTTTCTCCTTCATTACAGAAACGGCTTTTTCAAAAATATGGTAT
TGATAATCCTGATATGAATAAATTGCAGTTTCATTTGATGCTCGATGAGTTTTTCTAATCAGAATTGGTT
AATTGGTTGTAACACTGGCAGAGCATTACGCTGACTTGACGGGACGGCGGCTTTGTTGAATAAATCGAAC
TTTTGCTGAGTTGAAGGATCAGATCACGCATCTTCCCGACAACGCAGACCGTTCCGTGGCAAAGCAAAAG
TTCAAAATCACCAACTGGTCCACCTACAACAAAGCTCTCATCAACCGTGGCTCCCTCACTTTCTGGCTGG
ATGATGGGGCGATTCAGGCCTGGTATGAGTCAGCAACACCTTCTTCACGAGGCAGACCTCACTAGTTCCA
CTGAGCGTCAGACCCCGTAGAAAAGATCAAAGGATCTTCTTGAGATCCTTTTTTTCTGCGCGTAATCTGC
TGCTTGCAAACAAAAAAACCACCGCTACCAGCGGTGGTTTGTTTGCCGGATCAAGAGCTACCAACTCTTT
TTCCGAAGGTAACTGGCTTCAGCAGAGCGCAGATACCAAATACTGTCCTTCTAGTGTAGCCGTAGTTAGG
CCACCACTTCAAGAACTCTGTAGCACCGCCTACATACCTCGCTCTGCTAATCCTGTTACCAGTGGCTGCT
GCCAGTGGCGATAAGTCGTGTCTTACCGGGTTGGACTCAAGACGATAGTTACCGGATAAGGCGCAGCGGT
CGGGCTGAACGGGGGGTTCGTGCACACAGCCCAGCTTGGAGCGAACGACCTACACCGAACTGAGATACCT
ACAGCGTGAGCATTGAGAAAGCGCCACGCTTCCCGAAGGGAGAAAGGCGGACAGGTATCCGGTAAGCGGC
AGGGTCGGAACAGGAGAGCGCACGAGGGAGCTTCCAGGGGGAAACGCCTGGTATCTTTATAGTCCTGTCG
GGTTTCGCCACCTCTGACTTGAGCGTCGATTTTTGTGATGCTCGTCAGGGGGGCGGAGCCTATGGAAAAA
CGCCAGCAACGCGGCCTTTTTACGGTTCCTGGCCTTTTGCTGGCCTTTTGCTCACATGTTCTTTCCTGCG
TTATCCCCTGATTCTGTGGATAACCGTATTACCGCCTTTGAGTGAGCTGATACCGCTCGCCGCAGCCGAA
CGACCGAGCGCAACGCGTGCGGCCGCACGCGTGAGCCCACCAGCTCCGTAAGTTCGGGCGCTGTGTGGCT
CGTACCCGCGCATTCAGGCGGCAGGGGGTCTAACGGGTCTAAGGCGGCGTGTACGGCCGCCACAGCGGCT
CTCAGCGGCCCGGAAACGTCCTCGAAACGACGCATGTGTTCCTCCTGGTTGGTACAGGTGGTTGGGGGTG
CTCGGCTGTCGCTGGTGTTCCACCACCAGGGCTCGACGGGAGAGCGGGGGAGTGTGCAGTTGTGGGGTGG
CCCCTCAGCGAAATATCTGACTTGGAGCTCGTGTCGGACCATACACCGGTGATTAATCGTGGTCTACTAC
CAAGCGTGAGCCACGTCGCCGACGAATTTGAGCAGCTCTGGCTGCCGTACTGGCCGCTGGCAAGCGACGA
TCTGCTCGAGGGGATCTACCGCCAAAGCCGCGCGTCGGCCCTAGGCCGCCGGTACATCGAGGCGAACCCA
ACAGCGCTGGCAAACCTGCTGGTCGTGGACGTAGACCATCCAGACGCAGCGCTCCGAGCGCTCAGCGCCC
GGGGGTCCCATCCGCTGCCCAACGCGATCGTGGGCAATCGCGCCAACGGCCACGCACACGCAGTGTGGGC
ACTCAACGCCCCTGTTCCACGCACCGAATACGCGCGGCGTAAGCCGCTCGCATACATGGCGGCGTGCGCC
GAAGGCCTTCGGCGCGCCGTCGATGGCGACCGCAGTTACTCAGGCCTCATGACCAAAAACCCCGGCCACA
TCGCCTGGGAAACGGAATGGCTCCACTCAGATCTCTACACACTCAGCCACATCGAGGCCGAGCTCGGCGC
GAACATGCCACCGCCGCGCTGGCGTCAGCAGACCACGTACAAAGCGGCTCCGACGCCGCTAGGGCGGAAT
TGCGCACTGTTCGATTCCGTCAGGTTGTGGGCCTATCGTCCCGCCCTCATGCGGATCTACCTGCCGACCC
GGAACGTGGACGGACTCGGCCGCGCGATCTATGCCGAGTGCCACGCGCGAAACGCCGAATTTCCGTGCAA
CGACGTGTGTCCCGGACCGCTACCGGACAGCGAGGTCCGCGCCATCGCCAACAGCATTTGGCGTTGGATC
ACAACCAAGTCGCGCATTTGGGCGGACGGGATCGTGGTCTACGAGGCCACACTCAGTGCGCGCCAGTCGG
CCATCTCGCGGAAGGGCGCAGCAGCGCGCACGGCGGCGAGCACAGTTGCGCGGCGCGCAAAGTCCGCGTC
AGCCATGCATGGAGGCATTGCTATGAGCGACGGCTACAGCGACGGCTACAGCGACGGCTACAACCGGCAG
CCGACTGTCCGCAAAAAGCGGCGCGTGACCGCCGCCGAAGGCGCTCGAATCACCGGACTATCCGAACGCC
ACGTCGTCCGGCTCGTGGCGCAGGAACGCAGCGAGTGGCTCGCCGAGCAGGCTGCACGCCGCGAACGCAT
CCGCGCCTATCACGACGACGAGGGCCACTCTTGGCCGCAAACGGCCAAACATTTCGGGCTGCATCTGGAC
ACCGTTAAGCGACTCGGCTATCGGGCGAGGAAAGAGCGTGCGGCAGAACAGGAAGCGGCTCAAAAGGCCC
ACAACGAAGCCGACAATCCACCGCTGTTCTAACGCAATTGGGGAGCGGGTGTCGCGGGGGTTCCGTGGGG
GGTTCCGTTGCAACGGGTCGGACAGGTAAAAGTCCTGGTAGACGCTAGTTTTCTGGTTTGGGCCATGCCT
GTCTCGTTGCGTGTTTCGTTGCGCCCGTTTTGAATACCAGCCAGACGAGACGGGGTTCTACGAATCTTGG
TCGATACCAAGCCATTTCCGCTGAATATCGGGGAGCTCACCGCCAGAATCGGTGGTTGTGGTGATGTACG
TGGCGAACTCCGTTGTAGTGTTGTGGTGGCATCCGTGGCGCGGCCGCGGTAC
Features (pLannotate 1.2.2; 10 found; start..end, strand, type, name):
     39..56      +  misc_feature   MCS (fragment): pUC18/19 multiple cloning site
     77..95      -  protein_bind   tet operator: bacterial operator O1 for the tetR and tetA genes tetracycline repressor TetR
    141..170     +  misc_feature   MCS (fragment): pBluescript multiple cloning site
    438..456     -  protein_bind   tet operator: bacterial operator O1 for the tetR and tetA genes tetracycline repressor TetR
    481..1104    +  CDS            TetR: tetracycline repressor TetR; tetR from transposon Tn10; TetR binds to the tetracycline operator tetO to inhibit transcription. This inhibition can be relieved by adding tetracycline or doxycycline.
   1159..1175    +  misc_feature   MCS (fragment): pBluescript multiple cloning site
   1210..1256    +  terminator     rrnB T1 terminator: transcription terminator T1 from the E. coli rrnB gene
   1413..2228    +  CDS            KanR: aminoglycoside phosphotransferase; aph(3')-Ia; confers resistance to kanamycin in bacteria or G418 (Geneticin®) in eukaryotes
   2369..2512    +  CDS            TRA2_ECOLX (fragment): Protein predicted: Swiss-Prot protein existence level 4. Required for transposition of transposon Tn903. From Escherichia coli.
   2560..3148    +  rep_origin     ori: high-copy-number ColE1/pMB1/pBR322/pUC origin of replication
