[The description below was written by a language model from this plasmid's Addgene catalogue record and pLannotate feature annotations shown in this document.]
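Description:
pTACT13 is an Escherichia coli–mycobacterial shuttle plasmid built on the pMV206 backbone (about 4.1 kb) with an insert of roughly 1.2 kb, giving a depositor sequence of 5,232 nt. It is propagated in E. coli through a high-copy ColE1/pUC-type origin and selected with kanamycin via an aph(3')-Ia aminoglycoside phosphotransferase gene. A short adjoining fragment of a Tn903 transposition protein suggests the marker came from that transposon. The automated annotation covers only about the first 3.1 kb and leaves the remaining ~2 kb unlabelled. A mycobacterial replicon would be expected in a shuttle vector of this kind, but the feature table does not identify one.

The insert is recorded as PAg85a-TetR, meaning the Tn10-derived tetracycline repressor gene placed under an Ag85a promoter. The promoter itself is not picked up in the feature table. The TetR coding sequence is followed by polylinker remnants and the E. coli rrnB T1 transcription terminator. Two tet operator (O1) sites lie upstream of tetR, one just before the coding sequence and another near pUC and pBluescript multiple cloning site fragments. TetR binds such operators to block transcription and is released by tetracycline or doxycycline, so the layout is consistent with a tetracycline-regulated expression system for mycobacteria, with cloning sites next to an operator-controlled region. However, the record does not explicitly state the intended use. Part of the plasmid was derived from a tetracycline-inducible xyl/tetO promoter system developed for Staphylococcus aureus. The depositor notes a few mismatches between the submitted and quality-control sequences, confined to parental vector regions considered unimportant.
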