Addgene plasmid #24784: pTACT13
Depositing lab: Tanya Parish. Depositing organization: Queen Mary and Westfield College, University of London.
Backbone
  Vector backbone: pMV206
  Backbone size w/o insert (bp): 4120
  Vector type: Mycobacterial shuttle vector
Growth in bacteria
  Bacterial resistance: Kanamycin, 50 μg/mL
  Growth temperature: 37°C
  Growth strain: DH5alpha
  Copy number: Unknown
Gene/Insert
  Gene/Insert name: PAg85a-TetR
  Species: Bacterial
  Insert size (bp): 1170
  Entrez Gene: tetR (a.k.a. pEK516_p06)
  Cloning method: Restriction Enzyme
  Sequencing primers: 5′ n/a
Resource information
  A portion of this plasmid was derived from a plasmid made by: Ambrose Cheung Department of Microbiology and Immunology, Dartmouth Medical School, Hanover, New Hampshire 03755, USA
Terms and licenses: Academic/Nonprofit Terms; Industry Terms: Not Available to Industry
Depositor comments: There are a few mismatches between depositor's sequence and the quality control sequence Addgene has obtained. The region of mismatch and gaps is derived from the parental vector and not the important part of the vector. Infect Immun. 2001 Dec;69(12):7851-7. Evaluation of a tetracycline-inducible promoter in Staphylococcus aureus in vitro and in vivo and its application in demonstrating the role of sigB in microcolony formation. Bateman BT, Donegan NP, Jarry TM, Palma M, Cheung AL. Department of Microbiology and Immunology, Dartmouth Medical School, Hanover, New Hampshire 03755, USA. Abstract An inducible promoter system provides a powerful tool for studying the genetic basis for virulence. A variety of inducible systems have been used in other organisms, including pXyl-xylR-inducible promoter, the pSpac-lacI system, and the arabinose-inducible P(BAD) promoter, but each of these systems has limitations in its application to Staphylococcus aureus. In this study, we demonstrated the efficacy of a tetracycline-inducible promoter system in inducing gene expression in S. aureus in vitro and inside epithelial cells as well as in an animal model of infection. Using the xyl/tetO promoter::gfp(uvr) fusion carried on a shuttle plasmid, we demonstrated that dose-dependent tetracycline induction, as measured by bacterial fluorescence, occurred in each of the above environments while basal activation under noninduced conditions remained low. To ascertain how the system can be used to elucidate the genetic basis of a pathogenic phenotype, we cloned the sigB gene downstream of the inducible promoter. Induction of SigB expression led to dose-dependent attachment of the tested strain to polystyrene microtiter wells. Additionally, bacterial microcolony formation, an event preceding mature biofilm formation, also increased with tetracycline induction of SigB. PMID: 11705967 [PubMed - indexed for MEDLINE]PMCID: PMC98881Free PMC Articl
How to cite: pTACT13 was a gift from Tanya Parish (Addgene plasmid # 24784 ; http://n2t.net/addgene:24784 ; RRID:Addgene_24784)
