>Addgene plasmid #24784 | pTACT13 | addgene partial sequence | sequence record 30903 | 24784 with Kan-R
ATTTAATCGCGGCCTCGAGCAAGACGTTTCCCGTTGAATATGGCTCATAACACCCCTTGTATTACTGTTT
ATGTAAGCAGACAGTTTTATTGTTCATGATGATATATTTTTATCTTGTGCAATGTAACATCAGAGATTTT
GAGACACAACGTGGCTTTCCCCCCCCCCCGACGTCAGGTGGCTAGCTGATCACCGCGGCCATGATGGCAT
AAAACGAAAGGCCCAGTCTTTCGACTGAGCCTTTCGTTTATTTGATGCCTGGCAGTCGATCGTACGCTAG
TTAACTACGTCGACGGTATCGATAACTCGACATCTTGGTTACCGTGAAGTTACCATCACGGAAAAAGGTT
ATGCTGCTTTTAAGACCCACTTTCACATTTAAGTTGTTTTTCTAATCCGCATATGATCAATTCAAGGCCG
AATAAGAAGGCTGGCTCTGCACCTTGGTGATCAAATAATTCGATAGCTTGTCGTAATAATGGCGGCATAC
TATCAGTAGTAGGTGTTTCCCTTTCTTCTTTAGCGACTTGATGCTCTTGATCTTCCAATACGCAACCTAA
AGTAAAATGCCCCACAGCGCTGAGTGCATATAATGCATTCTCTAGTGAAAAACCTTGTTGGCATAAAAAG
GCTAATTGATTTTCGAGAGTTTCATACTGTTTTTCTGTAGGCCGTGTACCTAAATGTACTTTTGCTCCAT
CGCGATGACTTAGTAAAGCACATCTAAAACTTTTAGCGTTATTACGTAAAAAATCTTGCCAGCTTTCCCC
TTCTA
